>Addgene plasmid #192374 | LLP731_L2_pV01_0I_FRT-OCStrunc-Rluc_lacZ | addgene full sequence | sequence record 378257 | Addgene NGS Result
GTGCCGAATTCGGATCCGGAGTCGACAAAATTTAGAACGAACTTAATTATGATCTCAAATACATTGATAC
ATATCTCATCTAGATCTAGGTTATCATTATGTAAGAAAGTTTTGACGAATATGGCACGACAAAATGGCTA
GACTCGATGTAATTGGTATCTCAACTCAACATTATACTTATACCAAACATTAGTTAGACAAAATTTAAAC
AACTATTTTTTATGTATGCAAGAGTCAGCATATGTATAATTGATTCAGAATCGTTTTGACGAGTTCGGAT
GTAGTAGTAGCCATTATTTAATGTACATACTAATCGTGAATAGTGAATATGATGAAACATTGTATCTTAT
TGTATAAATATCCATAAACACATCATGAAAGACACTTTCTTTCACGGTCTGAATTAATTATGATACAATT
CTAATAGAAAACGAATTAAATTACGTTGAATTGTATGAAATCTAATTGAACAAGCCAACCACGACGACGA
CTAACGTTGCCTGGATTGACTCGGTTTAAGTTAACCACTAAAAAAACGGAGCTGTCATGTAACACGCGGA
TCGAGCAGGTCACAGTCATGAAGCCATCAAAGCAAAAGAACTAATCCAAGGGCTGAGATGATTAATTAGT
TTAAAAATTAGTTAACACGAGGGAAAAGGCTGTCTGACAGCCAGGTCACGTTATCTTTACCTGTGGTCGA
AATGATTCGTGTCTGTCGATTTTAATTATTTTTTTGAAAGGCCGAAAATAAAGTTGTAAGAGATAAACCC
GCCTATATAAATTCATATATTTTCCTCTCCGCTTTGAATACTGTATTTTTACAACAATTACCAACAACAA
CAAAGAAGTTCCTATTCTCTAGAAAGTATAGGAACTTCAAAACCTGAGCATGTGTAGCTCAGATCCTTAC
CGCCGGTTTCGGTTCATTCTAATGAATATATCACCCGTTACTATCGTATTTTTATGAATAATATTCTCCG
TTCAATTTACTGATTGTACCCTACTACTTATATGTACAATATTAAAATGAAAACAATATATTGTGCTGAA
TAGAAGTTCCTATTCTCTAGAAAGTATAGGAACTTCCAACAAACAACATTACAATTACTATTTACAATTA
CAATGACTTCAAAGGTGTATGATCCTGAGCAGGTAAGTTTCTGCTTCTACCTTTGATATATATATAATAA
TTATCATTAATTAGTAGTAATATAATATTTCAAATATTTTTTTCAAAATAAAAGAATGTAGTATATAGCA
ATTGCTTTTCTGTAGTTTATAAGTGTGTATATTTTAATTTATAACTTTTCTAATATATGACCAAAATTTG
TTGATGTGCAGAGAAAAAGAATGATAACTGGTCCACAATGGTGGGCAAGATGTAAACAGATGAACGTGCT
TGATTCTTTCATTAATTACTACGATTCAGAAAAGCACGCTGAGAATGCAGTTATCTTTCTTCACGGAAAC
GCTGCATCTTCATATTTGTGGAGACATGTTGTGCCTCACATTGAACCAGTGGCTAGGTGTATTATCCCAG
ATCTTATCGGAATGGGAAAGTCTGGTAAATCTGGAAATGGTTCTTACAGACTTTTGGATCATTATAAGTA
CCTCACAGCTTGGTTCGAACTTCTCAACTTACCTAAGAAGATTATTTTCGTTGGACACGATTGGGGTGCT
TGCTTGGCATTCCATTACTCATACGAACACCAAGATAAGATCAAAGCTATAGTTCATGCAGAGAGTGTTG
TGGATGTGATAGAATCTTGGGATGAGTGGCCAGATATTGAAGAGGATATTGCTTTGATCAAGTCTGAAGA
GGGAGAAAAGATGGTTCTCGAAAATAACTTTTTCGTGGAAACTATGCTTCCTTCAAAGATTATGAGAAAA
TTGGAACCAGAAGAGTTTGCTGCATATCTCGAACCTTTCAAGGAAAAAGGAGAGGTTAGAAGGCCAACAC
TCAGTTGGCCTAGGGAAATACCATTAGTTAAGGGAGGTAAACCTGATGTTGTGCAGATCGTGAGAAATTA
TAACGCTTACCTTAGGGCATCAGATGATTTGCCTAAGATGTTCATCGAGTCAGATCCAGGATTTTTCAGT
AATGCTATAGTTGAAGGTGCAAAGAAATTTCCAAACACCGAGTTCGTTAAGGTGAAAGGATTGCATTTCT
CACAAGAAGATGCTCCTGATGAGATGGGAAAGTATATTAAGTCTTTTGTTGAAAGAGTGCTCAAAAACGA
GCAGGGTTCTCGATCTGATGCTTCTGAAGTAACGTCAACAAGCTCCCAGTCTGAGGTATGCACAGTGGAA
ACGCCAGGTTGTGTTGGTTCTTAAGCTTCTCTAGCTAGAGTCGATCGACAAGCTCGAGTTTCTCCATAAT
AATGTGTGAGTAGTTCCCAGATAAGGGAATTAGGGTTCCTATAGGGTTTCGCTCATGTGTTGAGCATATA
AGAAACCCTTAGTATGTATTTGTATTTGTAAAATACTTCTATCAATAAAATTTCTAATTCCTAAAACCAA
AATCCAGTACTAAAATCCAGATCGCTGCAAGAATTCAAGCTTGGAGCCAACACTCGAATCCCCACCCGTT
GGACCAAACCCGGCTCATTAAGCGTCGGTTCAGATTTATTTCCTTTATTTAAAAAAAAGGAAAGGGTAAA
AAATAGAAAATTGGAAACAGTTAAAGCCCAAAATTGTAATTTACCGAGAATTGTAAATTTACCTGAAAAC
CCTACGCTATAGTTTCGACTATAAATACCAAACTTAGGACCTCACTTCAGAATCCCCTCGTCGCTGCGTC
TCTCTCCCGCAACCTTCGATTTTCGTTTATTCGCATCCATCGGAGAGAGAAAACAATCAATAAGCGACCT
ACTACAAACAAGTAAGTAAGAGAAAAACCAAAAGAAGAAGAGAAACAACAAGAAGAAGTAATGGAGGACG
CCAAAAACATAAAGAAAGGCCCGGCGCCATTCTATCCTCTAGAGGATGGAACCGCTGGAGAGCAACTGCA
TAAGGCTATGAAGAGATACGCCCTGGTTCCTGGAACAATTGCTTTTACAGATGCACATATCGAGGTGAAC
ATCACGTACGCGGAATACTTCGAAATGTCCGTTCGGTTGGCAGAAGCTATGAAACGATATGGGCTGAATA
CAAATCACAGAATCGTCGTATGCAGTGAAAACTCTCTTCAATTCTTTATGCCGGTGTTGGGCGCGTTATT
TATCGGAGTTGCAGTTGCGCCCGCGAACGACATTTATAATGAACGTGAATTGCTCAACAGTATGAACATT
TCGCAGCCTACCGTAGTGTTTGTTTCCAAAAAGGGGTTGCAAAAAATTTTGAACGTGCAAAAAAAATTAC
CAATAATCCAGAAAATTATTATCATGGATTCTAAAACGGATTACCAGGGATTTCAGTCGATGTACACGTT
CGTCACATCTCATCTACCTCCCGGTTTTAATGAATACGATTTTGTACCAGAGTCCTTTGATCGTGACAAA
ACAATTGCACTGATAATGAATTCCTCTGGATCTACTGGGTTACCTAAGGGTGTGGCCCTTCCGCATAGAA
CTGCCTGCGTCAGATTCTCGCATGCCAGAGATCCTATTTTTGGCAATCAAATCATTCCGGATACTGCGAT
TTTAAGTGTTGTTCCATTCCATCACGGTTTTGGAATGTTTACTACACTCGGATATTTGATATGTGGATTT
CGAGTCGTCTTAATGTATAGATTTGAAGAAGAGCTGTTTTTACGATCCCTTCAGGATTACAAAATTCAAA
GTGCGTTGCTAGTACCAACCCTATTTTCATTCTTCGCCAAAAGCACTCTGATTGACAAATACGATTTATC
TAATTTACACGAAATTGCTTCTGGGGGCGCACCTCTTTCGAAAGAAGTCGGGGAAGCGGTTGCAAAACGC
TTCCATCTTCCAGGGATACGACAAGGATATGGGCTCACTGAGACTACATCAGCTATTCTGATTACACCCG
AGGGGGATGATAAACCGGGCGCGGTCGGTAAAGTTGTTCCATTTTTTGAAGCGAAGGTTGTGGATCTGGA
TACCGGGAAAACGCTGGGCGTTAATCAGAGAGGCGAATTATGTGTCAGAGGACCTATGATTATGTCCGGT
TATGTAAACAATCCGGAAGCGACCAACGCCTTGATTGACAAGGATGGATGGCTACATTCTGGAGACATAG
CTTACTGGGACGAGGACGAACACTTCTTCATAGTTGACCGCTTGAAGTCTTTAATTAAATACAAAGGATA
TCAGGTGGCCCCCGCTGAATTGGAATCGATATTGTTACAACACCCCAACATCTTCGACGCGGGCGTGGCA
GGTCTGCCCGACGATGACGCCGGTGAACTTCCCGCCGCCGTTGTTGTTTTGGAGCACGGAAAGACGATGA
CGGAAAAAGAGATCGTGGATTACGTCGCCAGTCAAGTAACAACCGCGAAAAAGTTGCGCGGAGGAGTTGT
GTTTGTGGACGAAGTACCGAAAGGTCTTACCGGAAAACTCGACGCAAGAAAAATCAGAGAGATCCTCATA
AAGGCCAAGAAGGGCGGAAAGTCCAAATTGTAAGCTTGATCCCCCGTCGACAGCTAGCTATATCATCAAT
TTATGTATTACACATAATATCGCACTCAGTCTTTCATCTACGGCAATGTACCAGCTGATATAATCAGTTA
TTGAAATATTTCTGAATTTAAACTTGCATCAATAAATTTATGTTTTTGCTTGGACTATAATACCTGACTT
GTTATTTTATCAATAAATATTTAAACTATATTTCTTTCAAGATCGCTACTATGAGACCGCAGCTGGCACG
ACAGGTTTCCCGACTGGAAAGCGGGCAGTGAGCGCAACGCAATTAATGTGAGTTAGCTCACTCATTAGGC
ACCCCAGGCTTTACACTTTATGCTTCCGGCTCGTATGTTGTGTGGAATTGTGAGCGGATAACAATTTCAC
ACAGGAAACAGCTATGACCATGATTACGCCAAGCTTGCATGCCTGCAGGTCGACTCTAGAGGATCCCCGG
GTACCGAGCTCGAATTCACTGGCCGTCGTTTTACAACGTCGTGACTGGGAAAACCCTGGCGTTACCCAAC
TTAATCGCCTTGCAGCACATCCCCCTTTCGCCAGCTGGCGTAATAGCGAAGAGGCCCGCACCGATCGCCC
TTCCCAACAGTTGCGCAGCCTGAATGGCGAATGGCGCCTGATGCGGTATTTTCTCCTTACGCATCTGTGC
GGTATTTCACACCGCATATGGTGCACTCTCAGTACAATCTGCTCTGATGCCGCATAGTTAAGCCAGCCCC
GACACCCGCCAACACCCGCTGACGCGCCCTGACGGGCTTGTCTGCTCCCGGCATCCGCTTACAGACAAGC
TGTGACGGTCTCAGGGACACGAAGTGATCCGTTTAAACTATCAGTGTTTGACAGGATATATTGGCGGGTA
AACCTAAGAGAAAAGAGCGTTTATTAGAATAATCGGATATTTAAAAGGGCGTGAAAAGGTTTATCCGTTC
GTCCATTTGTATGTGCCAGCCGCCTTTGCGACGCTCACCGGGCTGGTTGCCCTCGCCGCTGGGCTGGCGG
CCGTCTATGGCCCTGCAAACGCGCCAGAAACGCCGTCGAAGCCGTGTGCGAGACACCGCGGCCGCCGGCG
TTGTGGATACCTCGCGGAAAACTTGGCCCTCACTGACAGATGAGGGGCGGACGTTGACACTTGAGGGGCC
GACTCACCCGGCGCGGCGTTGACAGATGAGGGGCAGGCTCGATTTCGGCCGGCGACGTGGAGCTGGCCAG
CCTCGCAAATCGGCGAAAACGCCTGATTTTACGCGAGTTTCCCACAGATGATGTGGACAAGCCTGGGGAT
AAGTGCCCTGCGGTATTGACACTTGAGGGGCGCGACTACTGACAGATGAGGGGCGCGATCCTTGACACTT
GAGGGGCAGAGTGCTGACAGATGAGGGGCGCACCTATTGACATTTGAGGGGCTGTCCACAGGCAGAAAAT
CCAGCATTTGCAAGGGTTTCCGCCCGTTTTTCGGCCACCGCTAACCTGTCTTTTAACCTGCTTTTAAACC
AATATTTATAAACCTTGTTTTTAACCAGGGCTGCGCCCTGTGCGCGTGACCGCGCACGCCGAAGGGGGGT
GCCCCCCCTTCTCGAACCCTCCCGGCCCGCTAACGCGGGCCTCCCATCCCCCCAGGGGCTGCGCCCCTCG
GCCGCGAACGGCCTCACCCCAAAAATGGCAGCGCTGGCCAATTCCCGAGTGCGCGGAACCCCTATTTGTT
TATTTTTCTAAATACATTCAAATATGTATCCGCTCATGAGACAATAACCCTGATAAATGCTTCAATAATA
TTGAAAAAGGAAGAGTATGGCTAAAATGAGAATATCACCGGAATTGAAAAAACTGATCGAAAAATACCGC
TGCGTAAAAGATACGGAAGGAATGTCTCCTGCTAAGGTATATAAGCTGGTGGGAGAAAATGAAAACCTAT
ATTTAAAAATGACGGACAGCCGGTATAAAGGGACCACCTATGATGTGGAACGGGAAAAGGACATGATGCT
ATGGCTGGAAGGAAAGCTGCCTGTTCCAAAGGTCCTGCACTTTGAACGGCATGATGGCTGGAGCAATCTG
CTCATGAGTGAGGCCGATGGCGTCCTTTGCTCGGAAGAGTATGAAGATGAACAAAGCCCTGAAAAGATTA
TCGAGCTGTATGCGGAGTGCATCAGGCTCTTTCACTCCATCGACATATCGGATTGTCCCTATACGAATAG
CTTAGACAGCCGCTTAGCCGAATTGGATTACTTACTGAATAACGATCTGGCCGATGTGGATTGCGAAAAC
TGGGAAGAGGACACTCCATTTAAAGATCCGCGCGAGCTGTATGATTTTTTAAAGACGGAAAAGCCCGAAG
AGGAACTTGTCTTTTCCCACGGCGACCTGGGAGACAGCAACATCTTTGTGAAAGATGGCAAAGTAAGTGG
CTTTATTGATCTTGGGAGAAGCGGCAGGGCGGACAAGTGGTATGACATTGCCTTCTGCGTCCGGTCGCTC
AGGGAGGATATCGGGGAAGAACAGTATGTCGAGCTATTTTTTGACTTACTGGGGATCAAGCCTGATTGGG
AGAAAATAAAATATTATATTTTACTGGATGAATTGTTTTAGCTGTCAGACCAAGTTTACTCATATATACT
TTAGATTGATTTAAAACTTCATTTTTAATTTAAAAGGATCTAGGTGAAGATCCTTTTTGATAATCTCATG
ACCAAAATCCCTTAACGTGAGTTTTCGTTCCACTGAGCGTCAGACCCCGTAGAAAAGATCAAAGGATCTT
CTTGAGATCCTTTTTTTCTGCGCGTAATCTGCTGCTTGCAAACAAAAAAACCACCGCTACCAGCGGTGGT
TTGTTTGCCGGATCAAGAGCTACCAACTCTTTTTCCGAAGGTAACTGGCTTCAGCAGAGCGCAGATACCA
AATACTGTTCTTCTAGTGTAGCCGTAGTTAGGCCACCACTTCAAGAACTCTGTAGCACCGCCTACATACC
TCGCTCTGCTAATCCTGTTACCAGTGGCTGCTGCCAGTGGCGATAAGTCGTGTCTTACCGGGTTGGACTC
AAGACGATAGTTACCGGATAAGGCGCAGCGGTCGGGCTGAACGGGGGGTTCGTGCACACAGCCCAGCTTG
GAGCGAACGACCTACACCGAACTGAGATACCTACAGCGTGAGCTATGAGAAAGCGCCACGCTTCCCGAAG
GGAGAAAGGCGGACAGGTATCCGGTAAGCGGCAGGGTCGGAACAGGAGAGCGCACGAGGGAGCTTCCAGG
GGGAAACGCCTGGTATCTTTATAGTCCTGTCGGGTTTCGCCACCTCTGACTTGAGCGTCGATTTTTGTGA
TGCTCGTCAGGGGGGCGGAGCCTATGGAAAAACGCCAGCAACGCGGCCTTTTTACGGTTCCTGGCAGATC
CTAGATGTGGCGCAACGATGCCGGCGACAAGCAGGAGCGCACCGACTTCTTCCGCATCAAGTGTTTTGGC
TCTCAGGCCGAGGCCCACGGCAAGTATTTGGGCAAGGGGTCGCTGGTATTCGTGCAGGGCAAGATTCGGA
ATACCAAGTACGAGAAGGACGGCCAGACGGTCTACGGGACCGACTTCATTGCCGATAAGGTGGATTATCT
GGACACCAAGGCACCAGGCGGGTCAAATCAGGAATAAGGGCACATTGCCCCGGCGTGAGTCGGGGCAATC
CCGCAAGGAGGGTGAATGAATCGGACGTTTGACCGGAAGGCATACAGGCAAGAACTGATCGACGCGGGGT
TTTCCGCCGAGGATGCCGAAACCATCGCAAGCCGCACCGTCATGCGTGCGCCCCGCGAAACCTTCCAGTC
CGTCGGCTCGATGGTCCAGCAAGCTACGGCCAAGATCGAGCGCGACAGCGTGCAACTGGCTCCCCCTGCC
CTGCCCGCGCCATCGGCCGCCGTGGAGCGTTCGCGTCGTCTTGAACAGGAGGCGGCAGGTTTGGCGAAGT
CGATGACCATCGACACGCGAGGAACTATGACGACCAAGAAGCGAAAAACCGCCGGCGAGGACCTGGCAAA
ACAGGTCAGCGAGGCCAAGCAGGCCGCGTTGCTGAAACACACGAAGCAGCAGATCAAGGAAATGCAGCTT
TCCTTGTTCGATATTGCGCCGTGGCCGGACACGATGCGAGCGATGCCAAACGACACGGCCCGCTCTGCCC
TGTTCACCACGCGCAACAAGAAAATCCCGCGCGAGGCGCTGCAAAACAAGGTCATTTTCCACGTCAACAA
GGACGTGAAGATCACCTACACCGGCGTCGAGCTGCGGGCCGACGATGACGAACTGGTGTGGCAGCAGGTG
TTGGAGTACGCGAAGCGCACCCCTATCGGCGAGCCGATCACCTTCACGTTCTACGAGCTTTGCCAGGACC
TGGGCTGGTCGATCAATGGCCGGTATTACACGAAGGCCGAGGAATGCCTGTCGCGCCTACAGGCGACGGC
GATGGGCTTCACGTCCGACCGCGTTGGGCACCTGGAATCGGTGTCGCTGCTGCACCGCTTCCGCGTCCTG
GACCGTGGCAAGAAAACGTCCCGTTGCCAGGTCCTGATCGACGAGGAAATCGTCGTGCTGTTTGCTGGCG
ACCACTACACGAAATTCATATGGGAGAAGTACCGCAAGCTGTCGCCGACGGCCCGACGGATGTTCGACTA
TTTCAGCTCGCACCGGGAGCCGTACCCGCTCAAGCTGGAAACCTTCCGCCTCATGTGCGGATCGGATTCC
ACCCGCGTGAAGAAGTGGCGCGAGCAGGTCGGCGAAGCCTGCGAAGAGTTGCGAGGCAGCGGCCTGGTGG
AACACGCCTGGGTCAATGATGACCTGGTGCATTGCAAACGCTAGGGCCTTGTGGGGTCAGTTCCGGCTGG
GGGTTCAGCAGCCCCTGCTCGGATCTGTTGGACCGGACAGTAGTCATGGTTGATGGGCTGCCTGTATCGA
GTGGTGATTTTGTGCCGAGCTGCCGGTCGGGGAGCTGTTGGCTGGCTGGTGGCAGGATATATTGTGGTGT
AAACAAATTGACGCTTAGACAACTTAATAACACATTGCGGACGTTTTTAATGTACTGGGGTTGAACACTC
T
Features (pLannotate 1.2.2; 25 found; start..end, strand, type, name):
    824..844     +  misc_feature   TMV Ω (fragment): translational enhancer from the tobacco mosaic virus 5'-leader sequence (Gallie et al., 1988)
    845..878     +  protein_bind   FRT (minimal): supports FLP-mediated excision but not integration (Turan and Bode, 2011) FLP recombinase from the Saccharomyces cerevisiae 2μ plasmid
    879..1053    +  terminator     OCS terminator (fragment): octopine synthase terminator
   1053..1086    +  protein_bind   FRT (minimal): supports FLP-mediated excision but not integration (Turan and Bode, 2011) FLP recombinase from the Saccharomyces cerevisiae 2μ plasmid
   1087..1121    +  misc_feature   TMV Ω (fragment): translational enhancer from the tobacco mosaic virus 5'-leader sequence (Gallie et al., 1988)
   1153..1341    +  intron         IV2 intron: modified second intron of the potato ST-LS1 gene (Vancanneyt et al., 1990)
   1339..2244    +  CDS            LUCI_RENRE: Experimental evidence at protein level: Swiss-Prot protein existence level 1. Upon binding the substrate, the enzyme catalyzes an oxygenation, producing a very short-lived hydroperoxide that cyclizes into a dioxetanone structure, which collapses, releasing a CO(2) molecule. The spontaneous breakdown of the dioxetanone releases the energy (about 50 kcal/mole) that is necessary to generate the excited state of the coelenteramide product, which is the singlet form of the monoanion. In vivo the product undergoes the process of nonradiative energy transfer to an accessory protein, a green fluoresce
   2251..2325    +  CDS            DREB2A (fragment): DRE2A_ARATH - Also known as ERF045. Experimental evidence at protein level: Swiss-Prot protein existence level 1. Transcriptional activator that binds specifically to the DNA sequence 5'-[AG]CCGAC-3'. Binding to the C-repeat/DRE element mediates high salinity- and dehydration-inducible transcription. From Arabidopsis thaliana (Mouse-ear cress).
   2369..2543    +  polyA_signal   CaMV poly(A) signal: cauliflower mosaic virus polyadenylation signal
   2931..4580    +  CDS            LUCI_PHOPY: Experimental evidence at protein level: Swiss-Prot protein existence level 1. Produces green light with a wavelength of 562 nm. From Photinus pyralis (Common eastern firefly) (Lampyris pyralis).
   4603..4803    +  terminator     gene 7 terminator: transcription terminator for octopine-type Ti plasmid gene 7
   4819..4861    +  CDS            lacI (fragment): lac repressor; lacI; The lac repressor binds to the lac operator to inhibit transcription in E. coli. This inhibition can be relieved by adding lactose or isopropyl-β-D-thiogalactopyranoside (IPTG).
   4874..4895    +  protein_bind   CAP binding site: CAP binding activates transcription in the presence of cAMP. E. coli catabolite activator protein
   4910..4940    +  promoter       lac promoter: promoter for the E. coli lac operon
   4948..4964    +  protein_bind   lac operator: The lac repressor binds to the lac operator to inhibit transcription in E. coli. This inhibition can be relieved by adding lactose or isopropyl-β-D-thiogalactopyranoside (IPTG). lac repressor encoded by lacI
   5001..5057    -  misc_feature   MCS: pUC18/19 multiple cloning site
   5054..5211    +  CDS            lacZα (fragment): LacZα fragment of β-galactosidase; lacZ fragment
   5217..5316    -  misc_feature   bom (fragment): basis of mobility region from pBR322
   5439..5463    +  misc_feature   RB T-DNA repeat: right border repeat from nopaline C58 T-DNA
   5560..6191    +  rep_origin     oriV: incP origin of replication
   6282..6386    +  promoter       AmpR promoter: bla
   6387..7181    +  CDS            KanR: aminoglycoside phosphotransferase; aphA-3; confers resistance to kanamycin
   7352..7940    +  rep_origin     ori: high-copy-number ColE1/pMB1/pBR322/pUC origin of replication
   8276..9421    +  CDS            trfA: TRFA_ECOLX - Experimental evidence at protein level: Swiss-Prot protein existence level 1. Also involved in plasmid copy number control, promoting intermolecular coupling of protein bound iterons at oriV, which inhibits replication initiation. From Escherichia coli.
   9570..9594    +  misc_feature   LB T-DNA repeat: left border repeat from nopaline C58 T-DNA
