[The description below was written by a language model from this plasmid's Addgene catalogue record and pLannotate feature annotations shown in this document.]
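Description:
LLP731_L2_pV01_0I_FRT-OCStrunc-Rluc_lacZ is a Level 2 multigene binary vector for plant expression, built on the pAGM4673 backbone used for modular (Golden Gate/MoClo-style) assembly. The backbone carries nopaline-type left and right T-DNA border repeats, so the region between them can be delivered to plant cells by Agrobacterium. It also has a broad-host-range incP oriV with its trfA replication protein, a ColE1/pUC-type origin for E. coli, and a kanamycin resistance gene (aphA-3) for bacterial selection. No plant selectable marker is annotated. A lac promoter/operator–lacZα cassette with a pUC polylinker remains next to the right border. This matches the "lacZ" in the name and probably serves as a blue/white screening placeholder for adding further modules.

The test unit is recorded as Act2::FRT-OCStrunc-FRT::Rluc, although the Act2 promoter itself is not annotated in the feature table. A truncated octopine synthase terminator flanked by two minimal FRT sites sits within a split TMV Ω translational leader, upstream of a Renilla luciferase coding sequence. That sequence is interrupted by the potato IV2 intron, which prevents expression in bacteria, and ends in a C-terminal PEST degradation tag. The tag is annotated as a DREB2A-derived fragment and would shorten reporter half-life. A CaMV poly(A) signal closes the unit. The terminator is intended to block read-through into Rluc until FLP recombinase excises it, leaving a single FRT.

A second unit, noted by the depositor as TCTP1::Fluc, expresses firefly luciferase with a gene 7 terminator, presumably as a normalising reference for dual-luciferase assays. The plasmid was made to measure how well this truncated OCS variant represses expression when flanked by FRT sites, as part of work on recombinase-based synthetic memory circuits in plants.
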