Addgene plasmid #192374: LLP731_L2_pV01_0I_FRT-OCStrunc-Rluc_lacZ
Purpose: To test for the repressive potential of the OCS variant (truncation) with the FRT sites around it.
Depositing lab: Ryan Lister. Depositing organization: University of Western Australia. Publication: Synthetic memory circuits for stable cell reprogramming in plants. Lloyd JPB, Ly F, Gong P, Pflueger J, Swain T, Pflueger C, Fourie E, Khan MA, Kidd BN, Lister R. Nat Biotechnol. 2022 Jul 4. pii: 10.1038/s41587-022-01383-2. doi: 10.1038/s41587-022-01383-2. PubMed 35788565.
Backbone
  Vector backbone: pAGM4673
  Backbone manufacturer: Sylvestre Marillonnet
  Vector type: Plant Expression, Synthetic Biology
Growth in bacteria
  Bacterial resistance: Kanamycin, 50 μg/mL
  Growth temperature: 30°C
  Growth strain: DH5alpha
  Copy number: Unknown
Gene/Insert
  Gene/Insert name: Act2::FRT-OCStrunc-FRT::Rluc
  Species: Renilla reniformis
  Tag / fusion protein: PEST (C terminal on insert)
  Cloning method: Restriction Enzyme; 5′ cloning site unknown (unknown if destroyed)
Terms and licenses: Academic/Nonprofit Terms; Industry Terms: Not Available to Industry
Depositor comments: Other genes: TCTP1::Fluc
How to cite: LLP731_L2_pV01_0I_FRT-OCStrunc-Rluc_lacZ was a gift from Ryan Lister (Addgene plasmid # 192374 ; http://n2t.net/addgene:192374 ; RRID:Addgene_192374)
